>Addgene plasmid #104945 | PP364 | addgene full sequence | sequence record 203180 | Addgene NGS Result
AGTCCACACACCATAGCTTCAAAATGTTTCTACTCCTTTTTTACTCTTCCAGATTTTCTCGGACTCCGCG
CATCGCCGTACCACTTCAAAACACCCAAGCACAGCATACTAAATTTCCCCTCTTTCTTCCTCTAGGGTGT
CGTTAATTACCCGTACTAAAGGTTTGGAAAAGAAAAAAGAGACCGCCTCGTTTCTTTTTCTTCGTCGAAA
AAGGCAATAAAAATTTTTATCACGTTTCTTTTTCTTGAAAATTTTTTTTTTGATTTTTTTCTCTTTCGAT
GACCTCCCATTGATATTTAAGTTAATAAACGGTCTTCAATTTCTCAAGTTTCAGTTTCATTTTTCTTGTT
CTATTACAACTTTTTTTACTTCTTGCTCATTAGAAAGAAAGCATAGCAATCTAATCTAAGGACTAGTAAA
AATGCGCGGAGCTCCTAAGAAAAAGCGCAAAGTCCGGCCGGCATCTAGACCCGGGGAGCGCCCCTTCCAG
TGTCGCATTTGCATGCGGAACTTTTCGCGCCAGGACAGGCTTGACAGGCATACCCGTACTCATACCGGTG
AAAAACCGTTTCAGTGTCGGATCTGTATGCGAAATTTCTCCCAGAAGGAGCACTTGGCGGGGCATCTACG
TACGCACACCGGCGAGAAGCCATTCCAATGCCGAATATGCATGCGCAACTTCAGTCGCCGCGACAACCTG
AACCGGCACCTAAAAACCCACCTGAGGAACATATGCGGCGGAGGCACACCTGCAGCTGCGTCGACTCTAG
AGGATCCATCTGCTGGAGACATGAGAGCTGCCAACCTTTGGCCAAGCCCGCTCATGATCAAACGCTCTAA
GAAGAACAGCCTGGCCTTGTCCCTGACGGCCGACCAGATGGTCAGTGCCTTGTTGGATGCTGAGCCCCCC
ATACTCTATTCCGAGTATGATCCTACCAGACCCTTCAGTGAAGCTTCGATGATGGGCTTACTGACCAACC
TGGCAGACAGGGAGCTGGTTCACATGATCAACTGGGCGAAGAGGGTGCCAGGCTTTGTGGATTTGACCCT
CCATGATCAGGTCCACCTTCTAGAATGTGCCTGGCTAGAGATCCTGATGATTGGTCTCGTCTGGCGCTCC
ATGGAGCACCCAGTGAAGCTACTGTTTGCTCCTAACTTGCTCTTGGACAGGAACCAGGGAAAATGTGTAG
AGGGCATGGTGGAGATCTTCGACATGCTGCTGGCTACATCATCTCGGTTCCGCATGATGAATCTGCAGGG
AGAGGAGTTTGTGTGCCTCAAATCTATTATTTTGCTTAATTCTGGAGTGTACACATTTCTGTCCAGCACC
CTGAAGTCTCTGGAAGAGAAGGACCATATCCACCGAGTCCTGGACAAGATCACAGACACTTTGATCCACC
TGATGGCCAAGGCAGGCCTGACCCTGCAGCAGCAGCACCAGCGGCTGGCCCAGCTCCTCCTCATCCTCTC
CCACATCAGGCACATGAGTAACAAAGGCATGGAGCATCTGTACAGCATGAAGTGCAAGAACGTGGTGCCC
CTCTATGACCTGCTGCTGGAGATGCTGGACGCCCACCGCCTACATGCGCCCACTAGCCGTGGAGGGGCAT
CCGTGGAGGAGACGGACCAAAGCCACTTGGCCACTGCGGGCTCTACTTCATCGCCTAGGGCCGACGCGCT
GGACGATTTCGATCTCGACATGCTGGGTTCTGATGCCCTCGATGACTTTGACCTGGATATGTTGGGAAGC
GACGCATTGGATGACTTTGATCTGGACATGCTCGGCTCCGATGCTCTGGACGATTTCGATCTCGATATGT
TAATTAACTACCCGTACGACGTTCCGGACTACGCTTCTTGAGGTACCATCGGTAGACCGGTCTTGCTAGA
TTCTAATCAAGAGGATGTCAGAATGCCATTTGCCTGAGAGATGCAGGCTTCATTTTTGATACTTTTTTAT
TTGTAACCTATATAGTATAGGATTTTTTTTGTCATTTTGTTTCTTCTCGTACGAGCTTGCTCCTGATCAG
CCTATCTCGCAGCTGATGAATATCTTGTGGTAGGGGTTTGGGAAAATCATTCGAGTTTGATGTTTTTCTT
GGTATTTCCCACTCCTCTTCAGAGTACAGAAGATTAAGTGAGAGCTAGCATATCATATAGAAGTCATCGC
GGCAGATCAATTCATCAATCGGAGTGAGGATATTGCGAGTTTACCACCATCAATCGGAGTGAGGATCTCC
AATTGGTGACGGTCCAGTCATCAATCGGAGTGAGGATTCAGCTGCTTCTCGAGGCCGCACATCAATCGGA
GTGAGGATGTACAGGGTGGGCTGTTCCACCATCAATCGGAGTGAGGATTTGCGTCAATGGGGCGGAGTTC
ATCAATCGGAGTGAGGATATCGAAGTCATCGAGAGCACTCATCAATCGGAGTGAGGATATACTCCACCCA
TTGACGTCACATCAATCGGAGTGAGGATTGGAACCAGAAGGGTCTCTTCATCAATCGGAGTGAGGATACC
CTATGGGCGCGCCGTCGCTGGCAATAATAGCGGGCGGACGCATGTCATGAGATTATTGGAAACCACCAGA
ATCGAATATAAAAGGCGAACACCTTTCCCAATTTTGGTTTCCCCTGACCCAAAGACTTTAAATTTAATTT
ATTTGTCCCTATTTCAATCAATTGAACAACTATCAAAACACAGAATTCATGAGATTTCCTTCAATTTTTA
CTGCTGTTTTATTCGCAGCATCCTCCGCATTAGCTGCTCCAGTCAACACTACAACAGAAGATGAAACGGC
ACAAATTCCGGCTGAAGCTGTCATCGGTTACTCAGATTTAGAAGGGGATTTCGATGTTGCTGTTTTGCCA
TTTTCCAACAGCACAAATAACGGGTTATTGTTTATAAATACTACTATTGCCAGCATTGCTGCTAAAGAAG
AAGGGGTATCTCTCGAGAAGAGATTCCCAACCATTCCCTTATCTAGACTTTTTGACAACGCTATGCTCCG
CGCCCATCGTCTGCACCAGCTGGCCTTTGACACCTACCAGGAGTTTGAAGAAGCCTATATCCCAAAGGAA
CAGAAGTATTCATTCCTGCAGAACCCCCAGACCTCCCTCTGTTTCTCAGAGTCTATTCCGACACCCTCCA
ACAGGGAGGAAACACAACAGAAATCCAACCTAGAGCTGCTCCGCATCTCCCTGCTGCTCATCCAGTCGTG
GCTGGAGCCCGTGCAGTTCCTCAGGAGTGTCTTCGCCAACAGCCTGGTGTACGGCGCCTCTGACAGCAAC
GTCTATGACCTCCTAAAGGACCTAGAGGAAGGCATCCAAACGCTGATGGGGAGGCTGGAAGATGGCAGCC
CCCGGACTGGGCAGATCTTCAAGCAGACCTACAGCAAGTTCGACACAAACTCACACAACGATGACGCACT
ACTCAAGAACTACGGGCTGCTCTACTGCTTCAGGAAGGACATGGACAAGGTCGAGACATTCCTGCGCATC
GTGCAGTGCCGCTCTGTGGAGGGCAGCTGTGGCTTCTAGCGGCCGCCAGCTTTCTAGAACAAAAACTCAT
CTCAGAAGAGGATCTGAATAGCGCCGTCGACCATCATCATCATCATCATTGACCGGTCTTGCTAGATTCT
AATCAAGAGGATGTCAGAATGCCATTTGCCTGAGAGATGCAGGCTTCATTTTTGATACTTTTTTATTTGT
AACCTATATAGTATAGGATTTTTTTTGTCATTTTGTTTCTTCTCGTACGAGCTTGCTCCTGATCAGCCTA
TCTCGCAGCTGATGAATATCTTGTGGTAGGGGTTTGGGAAAATCATTCGAGTTTGATGTTTTTCTTGGTA
TTTCCCACTCCTCTTCAGAGTACAGAAGATTAAGTGAGACCTTCGTTTGTGCGGATCCCCCACACACCAT
AGCTTCAAAATGTTTCTACTCCTTTTTTACTCTTCCAGATTTTCTCGGACTCCGCGCATCGCCGTACCAC
TTCAAAACACCCAAGCACAGCATACTAAATTTCCCCTCTTTCTTCCTCTAGGGTGTCGTTAATTACCCGT
ACTAAAGGTTTGGAAAAGAAAAAAGAGACCGCCTCGTTTCTTTTTCTTCGTCGAAAAAGGCAATAAAAAT
TTTTATCACGTTTCTTTTTCTTGAAAATTTTTTTTTTTGATTTTTTTCTCTTTCGATGACCTCCCATTGA
TATTTAAGTTAATAAACGGTCTTCAATTTCTCAAGTTTCAGTTTCATTTTTCTTGTTCTATTACAACTTT
TTTTACTTCTTGCTCATTAGAAAGAAAGCATAGCAATCTAATCTAAGGGCGGTGTTGACAATTAATCATC
GGCATAGTATATCGGCATAGTATAATACGACAAGGTGAGGAACTAAACCATGGCCAAGTTGACCAGTGCC
GTTCCGGTGCTCACCGCGCGCGACGTCGCCGGAGCGGTCGAGTTCTGGACCGACCGGCTCGGGTTCTCCC
GGGACTTCGTGGAGGACGACTTCGCCGGTGTGGTCCGGGACGACGTGACCCTGTTCATCAGCGCGGTCCA
GGACCAGGTGGTGCCGGACAACACCCTGGCCTGGGTGTGGGTGCGCGGCCTGGACGAGCTGTACGCCGAG
TGGTCGGAGGTCGTGTCCACGAACTTCCGGGACGCCTCCGGGCCGGCCATGACCGAGATCGGCGAGCAGC
CGTGGGGGCGGGAGTTCGCCCTGCGCGACCCGGCCGGCAACTGCGTGCACTTCGTGGCCGAGGAGCAGGA
CTGACACGTCCGACGCGGCCCGACGGGTCCGAGGCCTCGGAGATCCGTCCCCCTTTTCCTTTGTCGATAT
CATGTAATTAGTTATGTCACGCTTACATTCACGCCCTCCCCCCACATCCGCTCTAACCGAAAAGGAAGGA
GTTAGACAACCTGAAGTCTAGGTCCCTATTTATTTTTTTATAGTTATGTTAGTATTAAGAACGTTATTTA
TATTTCAAATTTTTCTTTTTTTTCTGTACAGACGCGTGTACGCATGTAACATTATACTGAAAACCTTGCT
TGAGAAGGTTTTGGGACGCTCGAAGGCTTTAATTTGCAAGCTGGAGACCAACATGTGAGCAAAAGGCCAG
CAAAAGGCCAGGAACCGTAAAAAGGCCGCGTTGCTGGCGTTTTTCCATAGGCTCCGCCCCCCTGACGAGC
ATCACAAAAATCGACGCTCAAGTCAGAGGTGGCGAAACCCGACAGGACTATAAAGATACCAGGCGTTTCC
CCCTGGAAGCTCCCTCGTGCGCTCTCCTGTTCCGACCCTGCCGCTTACCGGATACCTGTCCGCCTTTCTC
CCTTCGGGAAGCGTGGCGCTTTCTCATAGCTCACGCTGTAGGTATCTCAGTTCGGTGTAGGTCGTTCGCT
CCAAGCTGGGCTGTGTGCACGAACCCCCCGTTCAGCCCGACCGCTGCGCCTTATCCGGTAACTATCGTCT
TGAGTCCAACCCGGTAAGACACGACTTATCGCCACTGGCAGCAGCCACTGGTAACAGGATTAGCAGAGCG
AGGTATGTAGGCGGTGCTACAGAGTTCTTGAAGTGGTGGCCTAACTACGGCTACACTAGAAGAACAGTAT
TTGGTATCTGCGCTCTGCTGAAGCCAGTTACCTTCGGAAAAAGAGTTGGTAGCTCTTGATCCGGCAAACA
AACCACCGCTGGTAGCGGTGGTTTTTTTGTTTGCAAGCAGCAGATTACGCGCAGAAAAAAAGGATCTCAA
GAAGATCCTTTGATCTTTTCTACGGGGTCTGACGCTCAGTGGAACGAAAACTCACGTTAAGGGATTTTGG
TCATGAGATCAGATCTGAGCTCGTTTGGCCGTGGCCGTGCTCGTCCTCGTCGGCCGGCTTGTCGACGACG
GCGGTCTCCGTCGTCAGGATCATCCGGGCCACAAGCTTGCTGACAGAAGCCTCAAGAAAAAAAAAATTCT
TCTTCGACTATGCTGGAGGCAGAGATGATCGAGCCGGTAGTTAACTATATATAGCTAAATTGGTTCCATC
ACCTCG
Features (pLannotate 1.2.2; 20 found; start..end, strand, type, name):
      4..410     +  promoter       TEF1 promoter: S. cerevisiae TEF1; promoter for EF-1α
    760..777     -  misc_feature   MCS (fragment): pUC18/19 multiple cloning site
    782..1664    +  CDS            ERT2 (fragment): mutated ligand-binding domain of the human estrogen receptor (Feil et al., 1997)
   1673..1822    +  CDS            VP64: tetrameric repeat of the minimal activation domain of herpes simplex virus VP16 (Beerli et al., 1998)
   1897..2143    +  terminator     AOX1 terminator: Pichia pastoris AOX1; transcription terminator for AOX1
   2150..2168    +  promoter       CUP1 promoter (fragment): S. cerevisiae CUP1; inducible metallothionein promoter, regulated by Cu2+
   2237..2262    +  CDS            CyPet (fragment): cyan fluorescent protein optimized for FRET with YPet (Nguyen and Daugherty, 2005)
   2357..2379    -  promoter       CMV promoter (fragment): human cytomegalovirus (CMV) immediate early promoter
   2439..2459    -  enhancer       CMV enhancer (fragment): human cytomegalovirus immediate early enhancer; contains an 18-bp deletion relative to the standard CMV enhancer
   2531..2693    +  promoter       GAP promoter (fragment): promoter for Pichia pastoris glyceraldehyde-3-phosphate dehydrogenase
   2709..2959    +  CDS            α-factor secretion signal (fragment): N-terminal secretion signal from S. cerevisiae alpha-factor; MFα1; Cleavage by the Kex2 protease occurs after the dibasic KR sequence.
   2964..3536    +  CDS            GH1 (fragment): SOMA_HUMAN - Experimental evidence at protein level: Swiss-Prot protein existence level 1. Plays an important role in growth control. Its major role in stimulating body growth is to stimulate the liver and other tissues to secrete IGF-1. It stimulates both the differentiation and proliferation of myoblasts. It also stimulates amino acid uptake and protein synthesis in muscle and other tissues. From Homo sapiens (Human).
   3602..3619    +  CDS            capTEV™ (fragment): composite tag for in vivo biotinylation, TEV protease cleavage, and 6xHis tagging
   3643..3889    +  terminator     AOX1 terminator: Pichia pastoris AOX1; transcription terminator for AOX1
   3910..4317    +  promoter       TEF1 promoter: S. cerevisiae TEF1; promoter for EF-1α
   4324..4371    +  promoter       EM7 promoter: synthetic bacterial promoter&nbsp
   4390..4764    +  CDS            BleoR: antibiotic-binding protein; Sh ble from Streptoalloteichus hindustanus; confers resistance to bleomycin, phleomycin, and Zeocin™
   4830..5077    +  terminator     CYC1 terminator: S. cerevisiae CYC1; transcription terminator for CYC1
   5152..5740    -  rep_origin     ori: high-copy-number ColE1/pMB1/pBR322/pUC origin of replication
   5835..5921    -  CDS            groL1 (fragment): CH601_MYCA1 - Also known as groEL1 From Mycobacterium avium (strain 104).
