[The description below was written by a language model from this plasmid's Addgene catalogue record and pLannotate feature annotations shown in this document.]
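Description:
PP364 is a 6,026-nt yeast expression plasmid built on the PP117 backbone and designed for estrogen-inducible production of human growth hormone (hGH). The regulatory parts (AOX1 terminators, a GAP promoter fragment, a TEF1/EM7-driven Zeocin cassette) are typical of Pichia pastoris vectors, and the associated work concerns biologics production in yeast, although the record does not name the host species outright. It replicates in E. coli through a high-copy ColE1/pUC-type origin. Selection relies on a single BleoR (Sh ble) gene placed behind tandem TEF1 and EM7 promoters and followed by the CYC1 terminator, so that Zeocin resistance is expressed in both yeast and bacteria. No yeast replication origin is annotated, which would be consistent with use by genomic integration, but the record does not say so.

The payload consists of two transcription units. In the first, a constitutive TEF1 promoter drives a synthetic transcription factor containing an ERT2-type estrogen receptor ligand-binding domain fused to the VP64 activation domain, terminated by an AOX1 terminator. An unannotated stretch upstream of ERT2 presumably encodes the DNA-binding portion, whose identity is not stated. In the second unit, a region with only short, probably spurious matches (CUP1, CyPet, CMV) precedes a fragment of the GAP promoter, likely acting as a minimal promoter below the activator's binding sites. This drives the α-factor secretion signal fused to GH1, followed by a short match to a His-tag-containing composite tag and a second AOX1 terminator. Estrogen binding should activate the factor and trigger secretion of hGH, with Kex2 removing the leader. A small groL1 match near the origin is probably an annotation artefact.
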