Addgene plasmid #104945: PP364
Purpose: Estrogen inducing hGH
Depositing lab: Timothy Lu. Depositing organization: Massachusetts Institute of Technology. Publication: Versatile and on-demand biologics co-production in yeast. Cao J, Perez-Pinera P, Lowenhaupt K, Wu MR, Purcell O, de la Fuente-Nunez C, Lu TK. Nat Commun. 2018 Jan 8;9(1):77. doi: 10.1038/s41467-017-02587-w. PubMed 29311542.
Backbone
  Vector backbone: PP117
Growth in bacteria
  Bacterial resistance: Bleocin (Zeocin), 50 μg/mL
  Growth temperature: 37°C
  Growth strain: DH5alpha
  Copy number: Unknown
Gene/Insert
  Gene/Insert name: hGH
Terms and licenses: Academic/Nonprofit Terms; Industry Terms: Not Available to Industry
How to cite: PP364 was a gift from Timothy Lu (Addgene plasmid # 104945 ; http://n2t.net/addgene:104945 ; RRID:Addgene_104945)
